>Addgene plasmid #165831 | pEBFP2 | addgene full sequence | sequence record 343623 | Addgene NGS Result
GACCTACACCGAACTGAGATACCTACAGCGTGAGCTATGAGAAAGCGCCACGCTTCCCGAAGGGAGAAAG
GCGGACAGGTATCCGGTAAGCGGCAGGGTCGGAACAGGAGAGCGCACGAGGGAGCTTCCAGGGGGAAACG
CCTGGTATCTTTATAGTCCTGTCGGGTTTCGCCACCTCTGACTTGAGCGTCGATTTTTGTGATGCTCGTC
AGGGGGGCGGAGCCTATGGAAAAACGCCAGCAACGCGGCCTTTTTACGGTTCCTGGCCTTTTGCTGGCCT
TTTGCTCACATGTTCTTTCCTGCGTTATCCCCTGATTCTGTGGATAACCGTATTACCGCCTTTGAGTGAG
CTGATACCGCTCGCCGCAGCCGAACGACCGAGCGCAGCGAGTCAGTGAGCGAGGAAGCGGAAGAGCGCCC
AATACGCAAACCGCCTCTCCCCGCGCGTTGGCCGATTCATTAATGCAGCTGGCACGACAGGTTTCCCGAC
TGGAAAGCGGGCAGTGAGCGCAACGCAATTAATGTGAGTTAGCTCACTCATTAGGCACCCCAGGCTTTAC
ACTTTATGCTTCCGGCTCGTATGTTGTGTGGAATTGTGAGCGGATAACAATTTCACACAGGAAACAGCTA
TGACCATGATTACGCCAAGCTATTTAGGTGACACTATAGAATACTCAAGCTATGCATCCAACGCGTTGGG
AGCTCTCCCATATGGTCGACCTGCAGGCGGCCGCGAATTCACTAGTGATTGGGCGATGAGTGGTCTCGAA
GCTTACTTGTACAGCTCATCCATGCCCAGGGTGATGCCGGCGGCGGTGCGGAACTCCAGCAGCACCATGT
GATCGCGCTTCTCGTTGGGATCCTTGGACAGCACGCTCTGGGTGCTCAGGTAGTGGCTATCGGGCAGCAG
CACGGGGCCGTCGCCGATGGGGGTGTTCTGCTGGTAGTGATCGGCCAGCTGCACTGAGCCATCCTCCACG
TTGTGGCGGATCTTGAAGTTGACCTTGATGCCGTTCTTCTGCTTCACGGCCATGATGTAGATGTTGTGGC
TGTTGAAGTTGTACTCCAGCTTGTGGCCCAGGATGTTGCCATCCTCCTTGAAATCCACGCCCTTCAGCTC
GATGCGGTTCACCAGGGTATCGCCCTCGAACTTCACCTCGGCGCGGGTCTTGTAGGTGCCGTCGTCATTG
AAGAAAATGGTGCGCTCCTGCACGTAGCCCTCGGGCATGGCGCTCTTGAAGAAATCGTGCTGCTTCATGT
GATCGGGGTAGCGGGCGAAGCACTGCACGCCGTGGCTCAGGGTGGTCACCAGGGTGGGCCAGGGCACGGG
CAGCTTGCCGGTGGTGCAGATGAACTTCAGGGTCAGCTTGCCGTTGGTGGCGTCGCCCTCGCCCTCGCCG
CGCACGCTGAACTTGTGGCCGTTCACGTCGCCATCCAGCTCCACCAGGATGGGCACCACGCCGGTGAACA
GCTCCTCGCCCTTGGACACCATTCGAGACCACTCATCGCCCAATCGAATTCCCGCGGCCGCCATGGCGGC
CGGGAGCATGCGACGTCGGGCCCAATTCGCCCTATAGTGAGTCGTATTACAATTCACTGGCCGTCGTTTT
ACAACGTCGTGACTGGGAAAACCCTGGCGTTACCCAACTTAATCGCCTTGCAGCACATCCCCCTTTCGCC
AGCTGGCGTAATAGCGAAGAGGCCCGCACCGATCGCCCTTCCCAACAGTTGCGCAGCCTGAATGGCGAAT
GG
[124 nt withheld, positions 1753-1876]
C
[91 nt withheld, positions 1878-1968]
AGGGTGATGGTTCACGTAGTGGGCCAGCGCCCTGATAGACGGTTTTTCGCCCTTTGACGTTGGAGTCCAC
GTTCTTT
[37 nt withheld, positions 2046-2082]
ACCCTATCTCGGTCTATTCTTTTGATTTATAAGGGATTTTGCCGATTTCGGCCTATTGGTTAAAAAATGA
GCTGATTTAACAAAAATTTAACGCGAATTTTAACAAAATATTAACGCTTACAATTTCCTGATGCGGTATT
TTCTCCTTACGCATCTGTGCGGTATTTCACACCGCATCAGGTGGCACTTTTCGGGGAAATGTGCGCGGAA
CCCCTATTTGTTTATTTTTCTAAATACATTCAAATATGTATCCGCTCATGAGACAATAACCCTGATAAAT
GCTTCAATAATATTGAAAAAGGAAGAGTATGAGTATTCAACATTTCCGTGTCGCCCTTATTCCCTTTTTT
GCGGCATTTTGCCTTCCTGTTTTTGCTCACCCAGAAACGCTGGTGAAAGTAAAAGATGCTGAAGATCAGT
TGGGTGCACGAGTGGGTTACATCGAACTGGATCTCAACAGCGGTAAGATCCTTGAGAGTTTTCGCCCCGA
AGAACGTTTTCCAATGATGAGCACTTTTAAAGTTCTGCTATGTGGCGCGGTATTATCCCGTATTGACGCC
GGGCAAGAGCAACTCGGTCGCCGCATACACTATTCTCAGAATGACTTGGTTGAGTACTCACCAGTCACAG
AAAAGCATCTTACGGATGGCATGACAGTAAGAGAATTATGCAGTGCTGCCATAACCATGAGTGATAACAC
TGCGGCCAACTTACTTCTGACAACGATCGGAGGACCGAAGGAGCTAACCGCTTTTTTGCACAACATGGGG
GATCATGTAACTCGCCTTGATCGTTGGGAACCGGAGCTGAATGAAGCCATACCAAACGACGAGCGTGACA
CCACGATGCCTGTAGCAATGGCAACAACGTTGCGCAAACTATTAACTGGCGAACTACTTACTCTAGCTTC
CCGGCAACAATTAATAGACTGGATGGAGGCGGATAAAGTTGCAGGACCACTTCTGCGCTCGGCCCTTCCG
GCTGGCTGGTTTATTGCTGATAAATCTGGAGCCGGTGAGCGTGGGTCGCGCGGTATCATTGCAGCACTGG
GGCCAGATGGTAAGCCCTCCCGTATCGTAGTTATCTACACGACGGGGAGTCAGGCAACTATGGATGAACG
AAATAGACAGATCGCTGAGATAGGTGCCTCACTGATTAAGCATTGGTAACTGTCAGACCAAGTTTACTCA
TATATACTTTAGATTGATTTAAAACTTCATTTTTAATTTAAAAGGATCTAGGTGAAGATCCTTTTTGATA
ATCTCATGACCAAAATCCCTTAACGTGAGTTTTCGTTCCACTGAGCGTCAGACCCCGTAGAAAAGATCAA
AGGATCTTCTTGAGATCCTTTTTTTCTGCGCGTAATCTGCTGCTTGCAAACAAAAAAACCACCGCTACCA
GCGGTGGTTTGTTTGCCGGATCAAGAGCTACCAACTCTTTTTCCGAAGGTAACTGGCTTCAGCAGAGCGC
AGATACCAAATACTGTTCTTCTAGTGTAGCCGTAGTTAGGCCACCACTTCAAGAACTCTGTAGCACCGCC
TACATACCTCGCTCTGCTAATCCTGTTACCAGTGGCTGCTGCCAGTGGCGATAAGTCGTGTCTTACCGGG
TTGGACTCAAGACGATAGTTACCGGATAAGGCGCAGCGGTCGGGCTGAACGGGGGGTTCGTGCACACAGC
CCAGCTTGGAGCGAAC
Features (pLannotate 1.2.2; 14 found; start..end, strand, type, name):
    415..507     +  CDS            lacI (fragment): lac repressor; lacI; The lac repressor binds to the lac operator to inhibit transcription in E. coli. This inhibition can be relieved by adding lactose or isopropyl-β-D-thiogalactopyranoside (IPTG).
    520..541     +  protein_bind   CAP binding site: CAP binding activates transcription in the presence of cAMP. E. coli catabolite activator protein
    556..586     +  promoter       lac promoter: promoter for the E. coli lac operon
    594..610     +  protein_bind   lac operator: The lac repressor binds to the lac operator to inhibit transcription in E. coli. This inhibition can be relieved by adding lactose or isopropyl-β-D-thiogalactopyranoside (IPTG). lac repressor encoded by lacI
    652..670     +  promoter       SP6 promoter: promoter for bacteriophage SP6 RNA polymerase
    682..744     +  CDS            VESPI_VESMG (fragment): Experimental evidence at protein level: Swiss-Prot protein existence level 1. Shows contractile activity on isolated ileum smooth muscle. From Vespa magnifica (Hornet).
    776..1492    -  CDS            EBFP2: EBFP2 is a basic (constitutively fluorescent) blue fluorescent protein published in 2007, derived from Aequorea victoria. It is reported to be a rapidly-maturing monomer with moderate acid sensitivity.
   1571..1589    -  promoter       T7 promoter: promoter for bacteriophage T7 RNA polymerase
   1592..1749    +  CDS            lacZα (fragment): LacZα fragment of β-galactosidase; lacZ fragment
   1753..2208    +  rep_origin     f1 ori (sequence partly withheld): f1 bacteriophage origin of replication; arrow indicates direction of (+) strand synthesis
   2209..2259    -  misc_feature   bom (fragment): basis of mobility region from pBR322
   2286..2390    +  promoter       AmpR promoter: bla
   2391..3251    +  CDS            AmpR: β-lactamase; bla; confers resistance to ampicillin, carbenicillin, and related antibiotics
   3422..232     +  rep_origin     ori (across the origin): high-copy-number ColE1/pMB1/pBR322/pUC origin of replication
