[The description below was written by a language model from this plasmid's Addgene catalogue record and pLannotate feature annotations shown in this document.]
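Description:
pEBFP2 is a small part-donor plasmid that holds the coding sequence of EBFP2, a monomeric, rapidly maturing blue fluorescent protein engineered from Aequorea victoria GFP, in the pUPD backbone. The depositor labels the insert simply as "CDS", and although the catalogue classes the vector as insect expression, the feature table shows no insect or other eukaryotic promoter, terminator or polyadenylation signal around the gene. The plasmid therefore appears to serve as a storage and entry clone for a promoterless coding module rather than as a ready-to-use expression construct. The associated work concerns drug-based selection and counterselection for genetic manipulation in Drosophila, which suggests that the EBFP2 module is meant to be assembled into larger fly constructs as a fluorescent reporter or marker. The record does not state the assembly scheme, and the cloning sites are listed as unknown.

The sequenced plasmid is about 3.8 kb, consistent with a roughly 3.1 kb backbone plus a roughly 0.7 kb insert. It replicates in E. coli from a high-copy ColE1/pUC-type origin and is selected with ampicillin through the bla gene under its own promoter. An f1 origin is also present, allowing single-stranded DNA production. The EBFP2 open reading frame sits in reverse orientation within a disrupted lacZα cloning region, which retains the CAP site, lac promoter and lac operator, and it is flanked by SP6 and T7 phage promoters. This layout is typical of a blue/white screening cloning vector. The short lacI, bom and hornet peptide hits are fragmentary annotation matches and probably have no functional role.
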