Addgene plasmid #165831: pEBFP2
Purpose: EBFP2blue fluorescent protein CDS
Depositing lab: Koen Venken. Depositing organization: Baylor College of Medicine. Publication: Multiplexed drug-based selection and counterselection genetic manipulations in Drosophila. Matinyan N, Karkhanis MS, Gonzalez Y, Jain A, Saltzman A, Malovannaya A, Sarrion-Perdigones A, Dierick HA, Venken KJT. Cell Rep. 2021 Sep 14;36(11):109700. doi: 10.1016/j.celrep.2021.109700. PubMed 34525356.
Backbone
  Vector backbone: pUPD
  Backbone size w/o insert (bp): 3057
  Vector type: Insect Expression
Growth in bacteria
  Bacterial resistance: Ampicillin, 100 μg/mL
  Growth temperature: 37°C
  Growth strain: DH10B
  Copy number: High Copy
Gene/Insert
  Gene/Insert name: EBFP2
  Species: Synthetic
  Insert size (bp): 721
  Cloning method: Restriction Enzyme; 5′ cloning site Unknown (unknown if destroyed)
Terms and licenses: Academic/Nonprofit Terms; Industry Terms: Not Available to Industry
Depositor comments: CDS
How to cite: pEBFP2 was a gift from Koen Venken (Addgene plasmid # 165831 ; http://n2t.net/addgene:165831 ; RRID:Addgene_165831)
